>Addgene plasmid #26988 | Psicheck2 Sox4 mut 3'UTR oligo | addgene partial sequence | sequence record 33213 | 26988 with psiCHECK2-R
AAAATAAAGATATTTTATTGCGGCCAGCGGCCGCGTTCTCCCCTCCTTTCTTGACCCCTCAGCCCAATAA
AACAAAACCAAGGTGGTGATGCAGCTCGAGCGATCGCCTAGAATTACTGCTCGTTCTTCAGCACGCGCTC
CACGAAGCTCTTGATGTACTTACCCATTTCATCTGGAGCGTCCTCCTGGCTGAAGTGGAGGCCCTTCACC
TTCACGAACTCGGTGTTAGGGAACTTCTTAGCTCCCTCGACAATAGCGTTGGAAAAGAACCCAGGGTCGG
ACTCGATGAACATCTTAGGCAGATCGTCGCTGGCCCGAAGGTAGGCGTTGTAGTTGCGGACAATCTGGAC
GACGTCGGGCTTGCCTCCCTTAACGAGAGGGATCTCGCGAGGCCAGGAGAGGGTAGGCCGTCTAACCTCG
CCCTTCTCCTTGAATGGCTCCAGGTAGGCAGCGAACTCCTCAGGCTCCAGTTTCCGCATGATCTTGCTTG
GGAGCATGGTCTCGACGAAGAAGTTATTCTCAAGCACCATTTTCTCGCCCTCTTCGCTCTTGATCAGGGC
GATATCCTCCTCGATGTCAGGCCACTCGTCCCAGGACTCGATCACGTCCACGACACTCTCAGCATGGACG
ATGGCCTTGATCTTGTCTTGGTGCTCGTAGGAGTAGTGAAAGGCCAGACAAGCCCCCCAGTCGTGGCCCA
CAAAGATGATTTTCTTTGGAAGGTTCAGCAGCTCGAACCAAGCGGTGAGGTACTTGTAGTGATCCAGGAG
GCGATATGAGCCATTCCCGCTCTTGCCGGACTTACCCATTCCGATCAGATCAGGGATGATGCATCTAGCC
ACGGGCTCGATGTGAGGCACGACGTGCCTCCACAGGTAGCTGGAGGCAGCGTTACCATGCAG
