[The description below was written by a language model from this plasmid's Addgene catalogue record.]
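Description:
Psicheck2 Sox4 mut 3'UTR oligo is a dual-luciferase reporter plasmid for mammalian cells, built on the commercial psiCHECK-2 backbone (about 6.3 kb without insert). It is maintained in E. coli as a high-copy plasmid under ampicillin selection. The psiCHECK-2 design carries two luciferase genes on one plasmid. Renilla luciferase is the experimental reporter, with a multiple cloning site just downstream of its coding region. A separately expressed firefly luciferase acts as an internal control, so Renilla signal can be normalised for transfection efficiency and cell number. No feature table is included in the record, so the promoters, polyadenylation signals and replication origin are not itemised here.

The insert is a roughly 60 bp synthetic oligonucleotide corresponding to positions 449–509 of the human SOX4 3'UTR. It was cloned between the XhoI and NotI sites, both of which are retained, so it sits in the 3' untranslated region of the Renilla transcript. The record lists Renilla as an N-terminal fusion, but the fragment functions as a regulatory UTR element rather than as translated sequence. This version carries a block substitution around position 483 that disrupts a microRNA target sequence, which the depositor comment names as miR33.

Such a construct normally serves as the negative-control partner to a wild-type UTR reporter. If a microRNA represses Renilla activity through the intact site, loss of that repression with the mutated site supports direct, sequence-specific targeting. The associated publication concerns endogenous human microRNAs that suppress breast cancer metastasis, which is consistent with use in validating SOX4 as a microRNA target.
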