Addgene plasmid #26988: Psicheck2 Sox4 mut 3'UTR oligo
Depositing lab: Joan Massague. Depositing organization: Memorial Sloan-Kettering Cancer Center. Publication: Endogenous human microRNAs that suppress breast cancer metastasis. Tavazoie SF, Alarcon C, Oskarsson T, Padua D, Wang Q, Bos PD, Gerald WL, Massague J. Nature. 2008 Jan 10. 451(7175):147-52. 10.1038/nature06487 PubMed 18185580.
Backbone
  Vector backbone: psiCHECK-2
  Backbone manufacturer: Promega
  Backbone size w/o insert (bp): 6300
  Vector type: Mammalian Expression, Luciferase
Growth in bacteria
  Bacterial resistance: Ampicillin, 100 μg/mL
  Growth temperature: 37°C
  Growth strain: DH5alpha
  Copy number: High Copy
Gene/Insert
  Gene/Insert name: Sox4 mut UTR oligo (alt name: Sox4)
  Species: H. sapiens (human)
  Insert size (bp): 60
  Mutation: bp 449-509 of SOX4 3'UTR; mut @ bp 483
  Entrez Gene: SOX4 (a.k.a. CSS10, EVI16)
  Tag / fusion protein: Renilla Luciferase (N terminal on insert)
  Cloning method: Restriction Enzyme; 5′ cloning site XhoI (not destroyed); 3′ cloning site NotI (not destroyed)
  Sequencing primers: 5′ Rluc-F; 3′ psiCHECK2-R (CGAGGTCCGAAGACTCATTT)
Terms and licenses: Academic/Nonprofit Terms; Industry Terms: Not Available to Industry
Depositor comments: TTGCTTCTT => GGGCTGAGG, the mutation is in miR33 target sequence.
How to cite: Psicheck2 Sox4 mut 3'UTR oligo was a gift from Joan Massague (Addgene plasmid # 26988 ; http://n2t.net/addgene:26988 ; RRID:Addgene_26988)
